>Addgene plasmid #206486 | F19-pAc5.1 EGFP Vasa 463-661 | addgene full sequence | sequence record 407279 | Addgene NGS Result
CTTCAAGAATTAATTCTATATTCTAAAAACACAAATGATACTTCTAAAAAAAAATCATGAATGGCATCAA
CTCTGAATCAAATCTTTGCAGATGCACCTACTTCTCATTTCCACTGTCACATCATTTTTCCAGATCTCGC
TGCCTGTTATGTGGCCCACAAACCAAGACACGTTTTATGGCCATTAAAGCTGGCTGATCGTCGCCAAACA
CCAAATACATAATGAATATGTACACATTCGAGAAAGAAGCGATCAAAGAAGCGTCTTCGGGCGGAGTAGG
AGAATGCGGAGGAGAAGGAGAACGAGCTGATCTAGTATCTCTCCACAATCCAATGCCAACTGACCAACTG
GCCATATTCGGAGCAATTTGAAGCCAATTTCCATCGCCTGGCGATCGCTCCATTCTTGGCTATATGTTTT
TCACCGTTACCCGGGGCCATTTTCAAAGACTCGTCGGCAAGATAAGATTGTGTCACTCGCTGTCTCTCTT
CATTTGTCGAAGAATGCTGAGGAATTTCGCGATGACGTCGGCGAGTATTTTGAAGAATGAGAATAATTTG
TATTTATACGAAAATCAGTTAGTGGAATTTTCTACAAAAACATGTTATCTATAGATAATTTTGTTGCAAA
ATATGTTGACTATGACAAAGATTGTATGTATATACCTTTAATGTATTCTCATTTTCTTATGTATTTATAA
TGGCAATGATGATACTGATGATATTTTAAGATGATGCCAGACCAAAAGGCTTGAATTTCTGCGTCTTTTG
CCGAACGCAGTGCATGTGCAATTGTTGTTTTTTGGAATATTCAATTTTCGGACTGTCCGCTTTGATTTCA
GTTTCTTGGCTTATTCAAAAAGCAAAGTAAAGCCAAAAAAGCGAGATGGCAATACCAAATGCGGCAAAAC
GGTAGTGGAAGGAAAGGGGTGCGGGGCAGCGGAAGGAAGGGTGGGGCGGGGCGTGGCGGGGTCTGTGGCT
GGGCGCGACGTCACCGACGTTGGAGCCACTCCTTTGACCATGTGTGCGTGTGTGTATTATTCGTGTCTCG
CCACTCGCCGGTTGTTTTTTTCTTTTTATGCTGCGCTCTCTCTAGCGCCATCTCGCTTACGCATGCTCAA
CGCACCGCATGTTGCCGTTTCCTTTTATGCGTCATTTTGGCTCGAAATAGGCAATTATTTAAACAAAGAT
TAGTCAACGAAAACGCTAAAATAAATAAGTCTACAATATGGTTACTTATTGCCATGTGTGTGCAGCCAAC
GATAGCAACAAAAGCAACAACACAGGTGGCTTTCCCTCTTTCACTTTTTGTTTGCAAGCCGCGTGCGAGC
AAGACGGCACGACCGGCAAACGCAATTACGCTGACAAAGAGCAGACGAAGTTTTGGCGAAAAACATCAAG
GCGCCTGATACGAATGCATTTGCAATAACAATTGCGATATTTAATATTGTTTATGAAGCTGTTTGACTTC
AAAACACACAAAAAAAAAAATAAAACAAATTATTTGAAAGAGAATTAGGAATCGGACGCTTATCGTTAGG
GTAACAACAAGAAATGCTTACTGAGTCACAGCCTCTGGAAAACTGCCGCAAGCCAGAGAGAGAGAGAAAA
AGAGGGAGAGCAGCTTAGACCGCATGTGCTTGTGTGTGAGGCGTCTCTCTCTTCGTCTCTGTTGCGCAAA
CGCATAGACTGCACTGAAAAAATCGATTACCTATTTTTTATGAATGAATATTTGCACTATTACTATTCAA
AACTATTAAGATAGCAATCACATTCAATAGCCAAATACTATACCACCTGAGCGATGCAACGAAATGATCA
ATTTGAGCAAAAATGCTGCATATTTAGGACGGCATCATTATAGAAATGCTTCTTGCTGTGTACTTTTCTC
TCGTCTGGCAGCTGTTTCGCCGTTATTGTTAAAACCGGCTTAAGTTAGGTGTGTTTTCTACGACTAGTGA
ATGCCCTACTAGAAGATGTGTGTTGCACAAAATGTCCCTGGAATAACCAATTTGAAGTGCAGATAGCAGT
AAACGTAAGCTAATATGAATATTATTTAACTGTAATGTTTTAATATCGCTGGACATTACTAATAAACCCA
CTATAAACACATGTACATATGTATGTTTTGGCATACAATGAGTAGTTGGGGAAAAAATGTGTAAAAGCAC
CGTGACCATCACAGCATAAAGATAACCAGCTGAAGTATCGAATATGAGTAACCCCCAAATTGAATCACAT
GCCGCAACTGATAGGACCCATGGAAGTACACTCTTCATGGCGATATACAAGACACACACAAGCACGAACA
CCCAGTTGCGGAGGAAATTCTCCGTAAATGAAAACCCAATCGGCGAACAATTCATACCCATATATGGTAA
AAGTTTTGAACGCGACTTGAGAGCGGAGAGCATTGCGGCTGATAAGGTTTTAGCGCTAAGCGGGCTTTAT
AAAACGGGCTGCGGGACCAGTTTTCATATCACTACCGTTTGAGTTCTTGTGCTGTGTGGATACTCCTCCC
GACACAAAGCCGCTCCATCAGCCAGCAGTCGTCTAATCCAGAGACCCCGGATCGGGGTACCATCATGGTG
AGCAAGGGCGAGGAGCTGTTCACCGGGGTGGTGCCCATCCTGGTCGAGCTGGACGGCGACGTAAACGGCC
ACAAGTTCAGCGTGTCCGGCGAGGGCGAGGGCGATGCCACCTACGGCAAGCTGACCCTGAAGTTCATCTG
CACCACCGGCAAGCTGCCCGTGCCCTGGCCCACCCTCGTGACCACCCTGACCTACGGCGTGCAGTGCTTC
AGCCGCTACCCCGACCACATGAAGCAGCACGACTTCTTCAAGTCCGCCATGCCCGAAGGCTACGTCCAGG
AGCGCACCATCTTCTTCAAGGACGACGGCAACTACAAGACCCGCGCCGAGGTGAAGTTCGAGGGCGACAC
CCTGGTGAACCGCATCGAGCTGAAGGGCATCGACTTCAAGGAGGACGGCAACATCCTGGGGCACAAGCTG
GAGTACAACTACAACAGCCACAACGTCTATATCATGGCCGACAAGCAGAAGAACGGCATCAAGGTGAACT
TCAAGATCCGCCACAACATCGAGGACGGCAGCGTGCAGCTCGCCGACCACTACCAGCAGAACACCCCCAT
CGGCGACGGCCCCGTGCTGCTGCCCGACAACCACTACCTGAGCACCCAGTCCGCCCTGAGCAAAGACCCC
AACGAGAAGCGCGATCACATGGTCCTGCTGGAGTTCGTGACCGCCGCCGGGATCACTCTCGGCATGGACG
AGCTGTACAAGCCAAGCTTGAATTCTGCAGATTCTGATGTGAAGCAGACCATATACGAAGTTAATAAGTA
CGCCAAGCGATCCAAGCTAATAGAAATCCTTTCCGAGCAAGCAGATGGCACCATTGTGTTTGTGGAGACA
AAGCGTGGCGCCGACTTTTTAGCTTCCTTCCTGTCAGAAAAGGAGTTTCCGACGACCTCCATTCATGGCG
ATCGTCTCCAGAGTCAACGCGAGCAGGCCTTGCGTGATTTCAAGAACGGCTCTATGAAGGTTCTCATAGC
CACTTCAGTGGCTTCTCGTGGATTAGACATTAAAAACATCAAGCATGTGATCAACTATGACATGCCCAGC
AAGATCGATGACTACGTACATCGCATTGGACGTACAGGTCGTGTAGGCAATAATGGACGAGCCACAAGCT
TCTTTGACCCTGAAAAGGATCGAGCTATTGCTGCGGACTTGGTAAAAATCTTGGAGGGATCTGGCCAGAC
TGTTCCGGACTTTCTACGCACCTGTGGTGCCGGCGGTGATGGGGGTTACTCCAATCAAAATTTCGGTGGG
GTGGATGTGCGTGGCAGGGGAAATTACGTCGGCGATGCCACCAATGTCGAGGAAGAAGAGCAATGGGATT
GAATCCAGCACAGTGGCGGCCGCTCGAGTCTAGAGGGCCCGCGGTTCGAAGGTAAGCCTATCCCTAACCC
TCTCCTCGGTCTCGATTCTACGCGTACCGGTCATCATCACCATCACCATTGAGTTTAAACCCGCTGATCA
GCCTCGACTGTGCCTTCTAAGGCCTGAGCTCGCTGATCAGCCTCGATCGAGGATCCAGACATGATAAGAT
ACATTGATGAGTTTGGACAAACCACAACTAGAATGCAGTGAAAAAAATGCTTTATTTGTGAAATTTGTGA
TGCTATTGCTTTATTTGTAACCATTATAAGCTGCAATAAACAAGTTAACAACAACAATTGCATTCATTTT
ATGTTTCAGGTTCAGGGGGAGGTGTGGGAGGTTTTTTAAAGCAAGTAAAACCTCTACAAATGTGGTATGG
CTGATTATGATCAGTCGACCGATGCCCTTGAGAGCCTTCAACCCAGTCAGCTCCTTCCGGTGGGCGCGGG
GCATGACTATCGTCGCCGCACTTATGACTGTCTTCTTTATCATGCAACTCGTAGGACAGGTGCCGGCAGC
GCTCTGGGTCATTTTCGGCGAGGACCGCTTTCGCTGGAGCGCGACGATGATCGGCCTGTCGCTTGCGGTA
TTCGGAATCTTGCACGCCCTCGCTCAAGCCTTCGTCACTGGTCCCGCCACCAAACGTTTCGGCGAGAAGC
AGGCCATTATCGCCGGCATGGCGGCCGACGCGCTGGGCTACGTCTTGCTGGCGTTCGCGACGCGAGGCTG
GATGGCCTTCCCCATTATGATTCTTCTCGCTTCCGGCGGCATCGGGATGCCCGCGTTGCAGGCCATGCTG
TCCAGGCAGGTAGATGACGACCATCAGGGACAGCTTCAAGGCCAGCAAAAGGCCAGGAACCGTAAAAAGG
CCGCGTTGCTGGCGTTTTTCCATAGGCTCCGCCCCCCTGACGAGCATCACAAAAATCGACGCTCAAGTCA
GAGGTGGCGAAACCCGACAGGACTATAAAGATACCAGGCGTTTCCCCCTGGAAGCTCCCTCGTGCGCTCT
CCTGTTCCGACCCTGCCGCTTACCGGATACCTGTCCGCCTTTCTCCCTTCGGGAAGCGTGGCGCTTTCTC
ATAGCTCACGCTGTAGGTATCTCAGTTCGGTGTAGGTCGTTCGCTCCAAGCTGGGCTGTGTGCACGAACC
CCCCGTTCAGCCCGACCGCTGCGCCTTATCCGGTAACTATCGTCTTGAGTCCAACCCGGTAAGACACGAC
TTATCGCCACTGGCAGCAGCCACTGGTAACAGGATTAGCAGAGCGAGGTATGTAGGCGGTGCTACAGAGT
TCTTGAAGTGGTGGCCTAACTACGGCTACACTAGAAGGACAGTATTTGGTATCTGCGCTCTGCTGAAGCC
AGTTACCTTCGGAAAAAGAGTTGGTAGCTCTTGATCCGGCAAACAAACCACCGCTGGTAGCGGTGGTTTT
TTTGTTTGCAAGCAGCAGATTACGCGCAGAAAAAAAGGATCTCAAGAAGATCCTTTGATCTTTTCTACGG
GGTCTGACGCTCAGTGGAACGAAAACTCACGTTAAGGGATTTTGGTCATGAGATTATCAAAAAGGATCTT
CACCTAGATCCTTTTAAATTAAAAATGAAGTTTTAAATCAATCTAAAGTATATATGAGTAAACTTGGTCT
GACAGTTACCAATGCTTAATCAGTGAGGCACCTATCTCAGCGATCTGTCTATTTCGTTCATCCATAGTTG
CCTGACTCCCCGTCGTGTAGATAACTACGATACGGGAGGGCTTACCATCTGGCCCCAGTGCTGCAATGAT
ACCGCGAGACCCACGCTCACCGGCTCCAGATTTATCAGCAATAAACCAGCCAGCCGGAAGGGCCGAGCGC
AGAAGTGGTCCTGCAACTTTATCCGCCTCCATCCAGTCTATTAATTGTTGCCGGGAAGCTAGAGTAAGTA
GTTCGCCAGTTAATAGTTTGCGCAACGTTGTTGCCATTGCTGCAGGCATCGTGGTGTCACGCTCGTCGTT
TGGTATGGCTTCATTCAGCTCCGGTTCCCAACGATCAAGGCGAGTTACATGATCCCCCATGTTGTGCAAA
AAAGCGGTTAGCTCCTTCGGTCCTCCGATCGTTGTCAGAAGTAAGTTGGCCGCAGTGTTATCACTCATGG
TTATGGCAGCACTGCATAATTCTCTTACTGTCATGCCATCCGTAAGATGCTTTTCTGTGACTGGTGAGTA
CTCAACCAAGTCATTCTGAGAATAGTGTATGCGGCGACCGAGTTGCTCTTGCCCGGCGTCAACACGGGAT
AATACCGCGCCACATAGCAGAACTTTAAAAGTGCTCATCATTGGAAAACGTTCTTCGGGGCGAAAACTCT
CAAGGATCTTACCGCTGTTGAGATCCAGTTCGATGTAACCCACTCGTGCACCCAACTGATCTTCAGCATC
TTTTACTTTCACCAGCGTTTCTGGGTGAGCAAAAACAGGAAGGCAAAATGCCGCAAAAAAGGGAATAAGG
GCGACACGGAAATGTTGAATACTCATACTCTTCCTTTTTCAATATTATTGAAGCATTTATCAGGGTTATT
GTCTCATGAGCGGATACATATTTGAATGTATTTAGAAAAATAAACAAATAGGGGTTCCGCGCACATTTCC
CCGAAAAGTGCCACCTGACGTCTAAGAAACCATTATTATCATGACATTAACCTATAAAAATAGGCGTATC
ACGAGGCCCTTTCGT
Features (pLannotate 1.2.2; 10 found; start..end, strand, type, name):
     56..2565    +  promoter       Ac5 promoter: Drosophila melanogaster actin 5C promoter
   2585..3301    +  CDS            EGFP: EGFP is a basic (constitutively fluorescent) green fluorescent protein published in 1996, derived from Aequorea victoria. It is reported to be a rapidly-maturing weak dimer with moderate acid sensitivity.
   3323..3919    +  CDS            vas (fragment): VASA1_DROME - Also known as vasa From Drosophila melanogaster (Fruit fly).
   3971..4012    +  CDS            V5 tag: epitope tag from simian virus 5
   4112..4246    -  polyA_signal   SV40 poly(A) signal: SV40 polyadenylation signal
   4269..4353    -  CDS            large T antigen (fragment): large T antigen from SV40 (simian virus 40)
   4354..4801    +  CDS            TcR (fragment): tetracycline efflux protein; tet; confers resistance to tetracycline
   4847..5435    -  rep_origin     ori: high-copy-number ColE1/pMB1/pBR322/pUC origin of replication
   5606..6466    -  CDS            AmpR: β-lactamase; bla; confers resistance to ampicillin, carbenicillin, and related antibiotics
   6467..6571    -  promoter       AmpR promoter: bla
