[The description below was written by a language model from this plasmid's Addgene catalogue record and pLannotate feature annotations shown in this document.]
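Description:
F19-pAc5.1 EGFP Vasa 463-661 is an insect-cell expression plasmid of about 6.7 kb, built on a pAc5.1-derived backbone that already carries EGFP (T5-pAc5.1 EGFP-EcoRV). It is maintained in E. coli through a high-copy ColE1/pUC-type origin and selected with ampicillin via the β-lactamase gene and its native bla promoter. The annotation also picks up short fragments of a tetracycline resistance gene and of SV40 large T antigen. These appear to be non-functional backbone remnants rather than usable markers, and no selectable marker for insect cells is annotated, which fits transient transfection use.

The expression cassette is driven by the Drosophila melanogaster actin 5C (Ac5) promoter, a strong constitutive promoter widely used in Schneider (S2) cells. Downstream lies an EGFP coding sequence followed by a fragment of Drosophila vasa covering residues 463-661, giving a protein with EGFP at the N-terminus of the insert. A V5 epitope tag sequence from the parental vector sits after the vasa fragment, but the record does not say whether it is in frame and translated or separated from the insert by a stop codon. An SV40 polyadenylation signal is annotated downstream of the cassette. The restriction sites used for cloning are not recorded.

The stated purpose is expression of this Vasa fragment for imaging in Schneider cells. The associated publication describes a colocalization-based assay for identifying and characterizing direct protein-protein interactions, in which fluorescently tagged constructs such as this one are co-expressed and their subcellular distribution is followed by microscopy.
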