Addgene plasmid #206486: F19-pAc5.1 EGFP Vasa 463-661
Purpose: Vasa 463-661 expression for Schneider cell imaging
Depositing lab: Anne Ephrussi. Depositing organization: European Molecular Biology Laboratory (EMBL), Heidelberg. Publication: ReLo is a simple and rapid colocalization assay to identify and characterize direct protein-protein interactions. Salgania HK, Metz J, Jeske M. Nat Commun. 2024 Apr 3;15(1):2875. doi: 10.1038/s41467-024-47233-4. PubMed 38570497.
Backbone
  Vector backbone: T5-pAc5.1 EGFP-EcoRV
  Vector type: Insect Expression
Growth in bacteria
  Bacterial resistance: Ampicillin, 100 μg/mL
  Growth temperature: 37°C
  Growth strain: DH5alpha
  Copy number: High Copy
Gene/Insert
  Gene/Insert name: Vasa 463-661
  Species: D. melanogaster (fly)
  Tag / fusion protein: EGFP (N terminal on insert)
  Cloning method: Restriction Enzyme; 5′ cloning site Unknown (unknown if destroyed); 3′ cloning site Unknown (unknown if destroyed)
Terms and licenses: Academic/Nonprofit Terms; Industry Terms: Not Available to Industry
Depositor comments: Please visit https://www.biorxiv.org/content/10.1101/2022.03.04.482790v2 for bioRxiv preprint.
How to cite: F19-pAc5.1 EGFP Vasa 463-661 was a gift from Anne Ephrussi (Addgene plasmid # 206486 ; http://n2t.net/addgene:206486 ; RRID:Addgene_206486)
