>Addgene plasmid #206486 | F19-pAc5.1 EGFP Vasa 463-661 | depositor partial sequence | sequence record 401822 | Dm Vasa 463-661
TCTGATGTGAAGCAGACCATATACGAAGTTAATAAGTACGCCAAGCGATCCAAGCTAATAGAAATCCTTT
CCGAGCAAGCAGATGGCACCATTGTGTTTGTGGAGACAAAGCGTGGCGCCGACTTTTTAGCTTCCTTCCT
GTCAGAAAAGGAGTTTCCGACGACCTCCATTCATGGCGATCGTCTCCAGAGTCAACGCGAGCAGGCCTTG
CGTGATTTCAAGAACGGCTCTATGAAGGTTCTCATAGCCACTTCAGTGGCTTCTCGTGGATTAGACATTA
AAAACATCAAGCATGTGATCAACTATGACATGCCCAGCAAGATCGATGACTACGTACATCGCATTGGACG
TACAGGTCGTGTAGGCAATAATGGACGAGCCACAAGCTTCTTTGACCCTGAAAAGGATCGAGCTATTGCT
GCGGACTTGGTAAAAATCTTGGAGGGATCTGGCCAGACTGTTCCGGACTTTCTACGCACCTGTGGTGCCG
GCGGTGATGGGGGTTACTCCAATCAAAATTTCGGTGGGGTGGATGTGCGTGGCAGGGGAAATTACGTCGG
CGATGCCACCAATGTCGAGGAAGAAGAGCAATGGGATTGA
